>Addgene plasmid #73418 | pETM6-3F2-mCherry | depositor full sequence | sequence record 135318 | Full Sequence
GTGGAATTGTGAGCGGATAACAATTCCCCTCTAGAAATAATTTTGTTTAACTTTAAGAAGGAGATATACA
TATGGTTTCAAAAGGCGAAGAAGACAACATGGCGATTATCAAGGAATTTATGCGTTTCAAGGTCCACATG
GAAGGCAGCGTCAATGGTCACGAATTTGAAATTGAAGGCGAAGGTGAAGGCCGTCCGTATGAAGGCACCC
AGACGGCAAAACTGAAGGTCACCAAAGGCGGTCCGCTGCCGTTTGCTTGGGATATTCTGTCACCGCAATT
CATGTATGGTTCGAAAGCGTACGTTAAGCATCCGGCCGATATCCCGGACTATCTGAAACTGTCCTTTCCG
GAAGGCTTCAAATGGGAACGTGTTATGAACTTCGAAGATGGCGGTGTGGTTACCGTCACGCAGGATAGCT
CTCTGCAAGACGGTGAATTTATTTATAAAGTGAAGCTGCGCGGCACCAATTTCCCGAGCGATGGTCCGGT
TATGCAGAAAAAGACGATGGGCTGGGAAGCGAGTTCCGAACGTATGTACCCGGAAGACGGTGCCCTGAAA
GGCGAAATCAAGCAGCGCCTGAAACTGAAGGATGGCGGTCACTATGACGCAGAAGTGAAAACCACGTACA
AGGCTAAAAAGCCGGTCCAACTGCCGGGTGCATACAACGTGAACATCAAGCTGGATATCACCAGCCATAA
CGAAGACTATACGATCGTTGAACAGTACGAACGTGCAGAAGGCCGCCACTCTACCGGCGGTATGGATGAA
CTGTACAAATAAGGTACCCTCGAGTCTGGTAAAGAAACCGCTGCTGCGAAATTTGAACGCCAGCACATGG
ACTCGTCTACTAGTCGCAGCTTAATTAACCTAAACTGCTGCCACCGCTGAGCAATAACTAGCATAACCCC
TTGGGGCCTCTAAACGGGTCTTGAGGGGTTTTTTGCTAGCGAAAGGAGGAGTCGACTATATCCGGATTGG
CGAATGGG
[124 nt withheld, positions 989-1112]
C
[91 nt withheld, positions 1114-1204]
A
[49 nt withheld, positions 1206-1254]
CCTTTGACGTTGGAGTCCACGTTCTTT
[37 nt withheld, positions 1282-1318]
ACCCTATCTCGGTCTATTCTTTTGATTTATAAGGGATTTTGCCGATTTCGGCCTATTGGTTAAAAAATGA
GCTGATTTAACAAAAATTTAACGCGAATTTTAACAAAATATTAACGTTTACAATTTCTGGCGGCACGATG
GCATGAGATTATCAAAAAGGATCTTCACCTAGATCCTTTTAAATTAAAAATGAAGTTTTAAATCAATCTA
AAGTATATATGAGTAAACTTGGTCTGACAGTTACCAATGCTTAATCAGTGAGGCACCTATCTCAGCGATC
TGTCTATTTCGTTCATCCATAGTTGCCTGACTCCCCGTCGTGTAGATAACTACGATACGGGAGGGCTTAC
CATCTGGCCCCAGTGCTGCAATGATACCGCGAGACCCACGCTCACCGGCTCCAGATTTATCAGCAATAAA
CCAGCCAGCCGGAAGGGCCGAGCGCAGAAGTGGTCCTGCAACTTTATCCGCCTCCATCCAGTCTATTAAT
TGTTGCCGGGAAGCTAGAGTAAGTAGTTCGCCAGTTAATAGTTTGCGCAACGTTGTTGCCATTGCTACAG
GCATCGTGGTGTCACGCTCGTCGTTTGGTATGGCTTCATTCAGCTCCGGTTCCCAACGATCAAGGCGAGT
TACATGATCCCCCATGTTGTGCAAAAAAGCGGTTAGCTCCTTCGGTCCTCCGATCGTTGTCAGAAGTAAG
TTGGCCGCAGTGTTATCACTCATGGTTATGGCAGCACTGCATAATTCTCTTACTGTCATGCCATCCGTAA
GATGCTTTTCTGTGACTGGTGAGTACTCAACCAAGTCATTCTGAGAATAGTGTATGCGGCGACCGAGTTG
CTCTTGCCCGGCGTCAATACGGGATAATACCGCGCCACATAGCAGAACTTTAAAAGTGCTCATCATTGGA
AAACGTTCTTCGGGGCGAAAACTCTCAAGGATCTTACCGCTGTTGAGATCCAGTTCGATGTAACCCACTC
GTGCACCCAACTGATCTTCAGCATCTTTTACTTTCACCAGCGTTTCTGGGTGAGCAAAAACAGGAAGGCA
AAATGCCGCAAAAAAGGGAATAAGGGCGACACGGAAATGTTGAATACTCATACTCTTCCTTTTTCAATCA
TGATTGAAGCATTTATCAGGGTTATTGTCTCATGAGCGGATACATATTTGAATGTATTTAGAAAAATAAA
CAAATAGGTCATGACCAAAATCCCTTAACGTGAGTTTTCGTTCCACTGAGCGTCAGACCCCGTAGAAAAG
ATCAAAGGATCTTCTTGAGATCCTTTTTTTCTGCGCGTAATCTGCTGCTTGCAAACAAAAAAACCACCGC
TACCAGCGGTGGTTTGTTTGCCGGATCAAGAGCTACCAACTCTTTTTCCGAAGGTAACTGGCTTCAGCAG
AGCGCAGATACCAAATACTGTCCTTCTAGTGTAGCCGTAGTTAGGCCACCACTTCAAGAACTCTGTAGCA
CCGCCTACATACCTCGCTCTGCTAATCCTGTTACCAGTGGCTGCTGCCAGTGGCGATAAGTCGTGTCTTA
CCGGGTTGGACTCAAGACGATAGTTACCGGATAAGGCGCAGCGGTCGGGCTGAACGGGGGGTTCGTGCAC
ACAGCCCAGCTTGGAGCGAACGACCTACACCGAACTGAGATACCTACAGCGTGAGCTATGAGAAAGCGCC
ACGCTTCCCGAAGGGAGAAAGGCGGACAGGTATCCGGTAAGCGGCAGGGTCGGAACAGGAGAGCGCACGA
GGGAGCTTCCAGGGGGAAACGCCTGGTATCTTTATAGTCCTGTCGGGTTTCGCCACCTCTGACTTGAGCG
TCGATTTTTGTGATGCTCGTCAGGGGGGCGGAGCCTATGGAAAAACGCCAGCAACGCGGCCTTTTTACGG
TTCCTGGCCTTTTGCTGGCCTTTTGCTCACATGTTCTTTCCTGCGTTATCCCCTGATTCTGTGGATAACC
GTATTACCGCCTTTGAGTGAGCTGATACCGCTCGCCGCAGCCGAACGACCGAGCGCAGCGAGTCAGTGAG
CGAGGAAGCGGAAGAGCGCCTGATGCGGTATTTTCTCCTTACGCATCTGTGCGGTATTTCACACCGCATA
TATGGTGCACTCTCAGTACAATCTGCTCTGATGCCGCATAGTTAAGCCAGTATACACTCCGCTATCGCTA
CGTGACTGGGTCATGGCTGCGCCCCGACACCCGCCAACACCCGCTGACGCGCCCTGACGGGCTTGTCTGC
TCCCGGCATCCGCTTACAGACAAGCTGTGACCGTCTCCGGGAGCTGCATGTGTCAGAGGTTTTCACCGTC
ATCACCGAAACGCGCGAGGCAGCTGCGGTAAAGCTCATCAGCGTGGTCGTGAAGCGATTCACAGATGTCT
GCCTGTTCATCCGCGTCCAGCTCGTTGAGTTTCTCCAGAAGCGTTAATGTCTGGCTTCTGATAAAGCGGG
CCATGTTAAGGGCGGTTTTTTCCTGTTTGGTCACTGATGCCTCCGTGTAAGGGGGATTTCTGTTCATGGG
GGTAATGATACCGATGAAACGAGAGAGGATGCTCACGATACGGGTTACTGATGATGAACATGCCCGGTTA
CTGGAACGTTGTGAGGGTAAACAACTGGCGGTATGGATGCGGCGGGACCAGAGAAAAATCACTCAGGGTC
AATGCCAGCGCTTCGTTAATACAGATGTAGGTGTTCCACAGGGTAGCCAGCAGCATCCTGCGATGCAGAT
CCGGAACATAATGGTGCAGGGCGCTGACTTCCGCGTTTCCAGACTTTACGAAACACGGAAACCGAAGACC
ATTCATGTTGTTGCTCAGGTCGCAGACGTTTTGCAGCAGCAGTCGCTTCACGTTCGCTCGCGTATCGGTG
ATTCATTCTGCTAACCAGTAAGGCAACCCCGCCAGCCTAGCCGGGTCCTCAACGACAGGAGCACGATCAT
GCTAGTCATGCCCCGCGCCCACCGGAAGGAGCTGACTGGGTTGAAGGCTCTCAAGGGCATCGGTCGAGAT
CCCGGTGCCTAATGAGTGAGCTAACTTACATTAATTGCGTTGCGCTCACTGCCCGCTTTCCAGTCGGGAA
ACCTGTCGTGCCAGCTGCATTAATGAATCGGCCAACGCGCGGGGAGAGGCGGTTTGCGTATTGGGCGCCA
GGGTGGTTTTTCTTTTCACCAGTGAGACGGGCAACAGCTGATTGCCCTTCACCGCCTGGCCCTGAGAGAG
TTGCAGCAAGCGGTCCACGCTGGTTTGCCCCAGCAGGCGAAAATCCTGTTTGATGGTGGTTAACGGCGGG
ATATAACATGAGCTGTCTTCGGTATCGTCGTATCCCACTACCGAGATGTCCGCACCAACGCGCAGCCCGG
ACTCGGTAATGGCGCGCATTGCGCCCAGCGCCATCTGATCGTTGGCAACCAGCATCGCAGTGGGAACGAT
GCCCTCATTCAGCATTTGCATGGTTTGTTGAAAACCGGACATGGCACTCCAGTCGCCTTCCCGTTCCGCT
ATCGGCTGAATTTGATTGCGAGTGAGATATTTATGCCAGCCAGCCAGACGCAGACGCGCCGAGACAGAAC
TTAATGGGCCCGCTAACAGCGCGATTTGCTGGTGACCCAATGCGACCAGATGCTCCACGCCCAGTCGCGT
ACCGTCTTCATGGGAGAAAATAATACTGTTGATGGGTGTCTGGTCAGAGACATCAAGAAATAACGCCGGA
ACATTAGTGCAGGCAGCTTCCACAGCAATGGCATCCTGGTCATCCAGCGGATAGTTAATGATCAGCCCAC
TGACGCGTTGCGCGAGAAGATTGTGCACCGCCGCTTTACAGGCTTCGACGCCGCTTCGTTCTACCATCGA
CACCACCACGCTGGCACCCAGTTGATCGGCGCGAGATTTAATCGCCGCGACAATTTGCGACGGCGCGTGC
AGGGCCAGACTGGAGGTGGCAACGCCAATCAGCAACGACTGTTTGCCCGCCAGTTGTTGTGCCACGCGGT
TGGGAATGTAATTCAGCTCCGCCATCGCCGCTTCCACTTTTTCCCGCGTTTTCGCAGAAACGTGGCTGGC
CTGGTTCACCACGCGGGAAACGGTCTGATAAGAGACACCGGCATACTCTGCGACATCGTATAACGTTACT
GGTTTCACATTCACCACCCTGAATTGACTCTCTTCCGGGCGCTATCATGCCATACCGCGAAAGGTTTTGC
GCCATTCGATGGTGTCCGGGATCTCGACGCTCTCCCTTATGCGACTCCTGCATTAGGAAGCAGCCCAGTA
GTAGGTTGAGGCCGTTGAGCACCGCCGCCGCAAGGAATGGTGCATGCAAGGAGATGGCGCCCAACAGTCC
CCCGGCCACGGGGCCTGCCACCATACCCACGCCGAAACAAGCGCTCATGAGCCCGAAGTGGCGAGCCCGA
TCTTCCCCATCGGTGATGTCGGCGATATAGGCGCCAGCAACCGCACCTGTGGCGCCGGTGATGCCGGCCA
CGATGCGTCCGGCGTAGCCTAGGATCGAGATCGATCTCGATCCCGCGAAATTAATACGACTCACTAAC
Features (pLannotate 1.2.2; 18 found; start..end, strand, type, name):
      3..27      +  protein_bind   lac operator: The lac repressor binds to the lac operator to inhibit transcription in E. coli. This inhibition can be relieved by adding lactose or isopropyl-β-D-thiogalactopyranoside (IPTG). lac repressor encoded by lacI
     42..64      +  RBS            RBS: efficient ribosome binding site from bacteriophage T7 gene 10 (Olins and Rangwala, 1989)
     72..779     +  CDS            mCherry: mCherry is a basic (constitutively fluorescent) red fluorescent protein published in 2004, derived from Discosoma sp.. It is reported to be a very rapidly-maturing monomer with low acid sensitivity.
    801..842     +  CDS            S-Tag (fragment): affinity and epitope tag derived from pancreatic ribonuclease A
    898..945     +  terminator     T7 terminator: transcription terminator for bacteriophage T7 RNA polymerase
    989..1444    +  rep_origin     f1 ori (sequence partly withheld): f1 bacteriophage origin of replication; arrow indicates direction of (+) strand synthesis
   1559..2419    -  CDS            AmpR: β-lactamase; bla; confers resistance to ampicillin, carbenicillin, and related antibiotics
   2420..2512    -  promoter       AmpR promoter: bla
   2593..3181    +  rep_origin     ori: high-copy-number ColE1/pMB1/pBR322/pUC origin of replication
   3367..3509    -  misc_feature   bom: basis of mobility region from pBR322
   3611..3802    -  CDS            rop: Rop protein, which maintains plasmids at low copy number; rop
   3819..4199    +  CDS            YPB1_ECOLX: Protein predicted: Swiss-Prot protein existence level 4. From Escherichia coli.
   4261..4325    -  CDS            TcR (fragment): tetracycline efflux protein; tet; confers resistance to tetracycline
   4340..4361    -  protein_bind   CAP binding site: CAP binding activates transcription in the presence of cAMP. E. coli catabolite activator protein
   4374..5456    -  CDS            lacI: lac repressor; lacI; The lac repressor binds to the lac operator to inhibit transcription in E. coli. This inhibition can be relieved by adding lactose or isopropyl-β-D-thiogalactopyranoside (IPTG).
   5457..5534    -  promoter       lacI promoter: lacI
   5542..5815    -  CDS            TcR (fragment): tetracycline efflux protein; tet; confers resistance to tetracycline
   5847..5864    +  intron         CMV intron (fragment): modified intron A from human cytomegalovirus (CMV)
