[The description below was written by a language model from this plasmid's Addgene catalogue record and pLannotate feature annotations shown in this document.]
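Description:
pETM6-3F2-mCherry is a bacterial expression reporter plasmid built on the pETM6 backbone, a pET-style vector for E. coli used in synthetic biology and metabolic pathway assembly. It is propagated through a ColE1/pMB1-type origin and selected with ampicillin via the β-lactamase gene and its native promoter. The catalogue lists it as high copy, although the annotated backbone also retains the pBR322 bom region and a rop gene, which normally moderates copy number. An f1 origin is present as well, along with short tetracycline-resistance gene remnants that are non-functional leftovers of the pBR322 lineage. A very short hit annotated as a CMV intron fragment near the end of the sequence is most likely a spurious match.

The payload is an E. coli codon-optimized mCherry coding sequence driven by promoter 3F2, a synthetic variant of the hybrid T7-lac promoter that was generated by degenerate site-directed mutagenesis of the T7-lac promoter region. The feature table does not annotate a T7 promoter as such, consistent with its sequence having been altered, but it does identify the lac operator, the T7 gene 10 ribosome binding site, mCherry, a downstream S-Tag fragment and the T7 terminator. A plasmid-borne lacI gene with its own promoter supplies lac repressor, so expression should depend on T7 RNA polymerase in the host and be inducible with IPTG.

According to the record, 3F2 belongs to a set of orthogonal T7-lac variants designed to be individually repressible by CRISPR/dCas9. The red fluorescence readout lets users measure the strength of this promoter and its selective repression, supporting tuneable control of metabolic pathway fluxes in E. coli.
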