Addgene plasmid #73418: pETM6-3F2-mCherry
Purpose: Reporter plasmid encoding mCherry, codon optimized for E. coli, transcriptionally driven by orthogonal T7-lac promoter variant 3F2.
Depositing lab: Mattheos Koffas. Depositing organization: Rensselaer Polytechnic Institute. Publication: Rapid generation of CRISPR/dCas9-regulated, orthogonally repressible hybrid T7-lac promoters for modular, tuneable control of metabolic pathway fluxes in Escherichia coli. Cress BF, Jones JA, Kim DC, Leitz QD, Englaender JA, Collins SM, Linhardt RJ, Koffas MA. Nucleic Acids Res. 2016 Apr 13. pii: gkw231. 10.1093/nar/gkw231 PubMed 27079979.
Backbone
  Vector backbone: pETM6
  Backbone manufacturer: Koffas Lab, Addgene Plasmid #49795
  Backbone size w/o insert (bp): 5147
  Vector type: Bacterial Expression, CRISPR, Synthetic Biology
Growth in bacteria
  Bacterial resistance: Ampicillin, 100 μg/mL
  Growth temperature: 37°C
  Growth strain: DH5alpha
  Copy number: High Copy
Gene/Insert
  Gene/Insert name: Promoter 3F2 (orthogonal T7-lac variant)
  Species: Synthetic
  Promoter: P3F2 (orthogonal T7-lac variant)
  Cloning method: Unknown
  Sequencing primers: 5′ pBRrevBam; 3′ T7 terminal
Terms and licenses: Academic/Nonprofit Terms; Industry Terms: Not Available to Industry
Depositor comments: Constructed using degenerate site directed mutagenesis of T7-lac promoter region. Also encodes mCherry reporter.
How to cite: pETM6-3F2-mCherry was a gift from Mattheos Koffas (Addgene plasmid # 73418 ; http://n2t.net/addgene:73418 ; RRID:Addgene_73418)
