>Addgene plasmid #73418 | pETM6-3F2-mCherry | addgene partial sequence | sequence record 139083 | pBRrevBam 5'-GGTGATGTCGGCGATATAGG-3'
GATGCGTCCGGCGTAGCCTAGGATCGAGATCGATCTCGATCCCGCGAAATTAATACGACTCACTAACGTG
GAATTGTGAGCGGATAACAATTCCCCTCTAGAAATAATTTTGTTTAACTTTAAGAAGGAGATATACATAT
GGTTTCAAAAGGCGAAGAAGACAACATGGCGATTATCAAGGAATTTATGCGTTTCAAGGTCCACATGGAA
GGCAGCGTCAATGGTCACGAATTTGAAATTGAAGGCGAAGGTGAAGGCCGTCCGTATGAAGGCACCCAGA
CGGCAAAACTGAAGGTCACCAAAGGCGGTCCGCTGCCGTTTGCTTGGGATATTCTGTCACCGCAATTCAT
GTATGGTTCGAAAGCGTACGTTAAGCATCCGGCCGATATCCCGGACTATCTGAAACTGTCCTTTCCGGAA
GGCTTCAAATGGGAACGTGTTATGAACTTCGAAGATGGCGGTGTGGTTACCGTCACGCAGGATAGCTCTC
TGCAAGACGGTGAATTTATTTATAAAGTGAAGCTGCGCGGCACCAATTTCCCGAGCGATGGTCCGGTTAT
GCAGAAAAAGACGATGGGCTGGGAAGCGAGTTCCGAACGTATGTACCCGGAAGACGGTGCCCTGAAAGGC
GAAATCAAGCAGCGCCTGAAACTGAAGGATGGCGGTCACTATGACGCAGAAGTGAAAACCACGTACAAGG
CTAAAAAGCCGGTCCAACTGCCGGGTGCATACAACGTGAACATCAAGCTGGATATCACCAGCCATAACGA
AGACTATACGATCGTTGAACAGTACGAACGTGCAGAAGGCCGCCACTCTACCGGCGGTATGGATGAACTG
TACAA
