>Addgene plasmid #73418 | pETM6-3F2-mCherry | addgene partial sequence | sequence record 139177 | T7term 5'-GCTAGTTATTGCTCAGCGG-3'
AGTCCATGTGCTGGCGTTCAAATTTCGCAGCAGCGGTTTCTTTACCAGACTCGAGGGTACCTTATTTGTA
CAGTTCATCCATACCGCCGGTAGAGTGGCGGCCTTCTGCACGTTCGTACTGTTCAACGATCGTATAGTCT
TCGTTATGGCTGGTGATATCCAGCTTGATGTTCACGTTGTATGCACCCGGCAGTTGGACCGGCTTTTTAG
CCTTGTACGTGGTTTTCACTTCTGCGTCATAGTGACCGCCATCCTTCAGTTTCAGGCGCTGCTTGATTTC
GCCTTTCAGGGCACCGTCTTCCGGGTACATACGTTCGGAACTCGCTTCCCAGCCCATCGTCTTTTTCTGC
ATAACCGGACCATCGCTCGGGAAATTGGTGCCGCGCAGCTTCACTTTATAAATAAATTCACCGTCTTGCA
GAGAGCTATCCTGCGTGACGGTAACCACACCGCCATCTTCGAAGTTCATAACACGTTCCCATTTGAAGCC
TTCCGGAAAGGACAGTTTCAGATAGTCCGGGATATCGGCCGGATGCTTAACGTACGCTTTCGAACCATAC
ATGAATTGCGGTGACAGAATATCCCAAGCAAACGGCAGCGGACCGCCTTTGGTGACCTTCAGTTTTGCCG
TCTGGGTGCCTTCATACGGACGGCCTTCACCTTCGCCTTCAATTTCAAATTCGTGACCATTGACGCTGCC
TTCCATGTGGACCTTGAA
